>Addgene plasmid #212672 | pCW-HA-hRb-WT-puro | addgene full sequence | sequence record 420490 | Addgene NGS Result
AATTCTCGACCTCGAGACAAATGGCAGTATTCATCCACAATTTTAAAAGAAAAGGGGGGATTGGGGGGTA
CAGTGCAGGGGAAAGAATAGTAGACATAATAGCAACAGACATACAAACTAAAGAATTACAAAAACAAATT
ACAAAAATTCAAAATTTTCGGGTTTATTACAGGGACAGCAGAGATCCACTTTGGCCGCGAATCGATATGT
CGAGTTTACTCCCTATCAGTGATAGAGAACGTATGTCGAGTTTACTCCCTATCAGTGATAGAGAACGATG
TCGAGTTTACTCCCTATCAGTGATAGAGAACGTATGTCGAGTTTACTCCCTATCAGTGATAGAGAACGTA
TGTCGAGTTTACTCCCTATCAGTGATAGAGAACGTATGTCGAGTTTATCCCTATCAGTGATAGAGAACGT
ATGTCGAGTTTACTCCCTATCAGTGATAGAGAACGTATGTCGAGGTAGGCGTGTACGGTGGGAGGCCTAT
ATAAGCAGAGCTCGTTTAGTGAACCGTCAGATCGCCTGGAGAATTGGCTAGCGCCACCATGTACCCATAC
GATGTTCCAGATTACGCTCTTATGGCCATGGAGGCCCGAATTCGGTCGACCCCGCCCAAAACCCCCCGAA
AAACGGCCGCCACCGCCGCCGCTGCCGCCGCGGAACCCCCGGCACCGCCGCCGCCGCCCCCTCCTGAGGA
GGACCCAGAGCAGGACAGCGGCCCGGAGGACCTGCCTCTCGTCAGGCTTGAGTTTGAAGAAACAGAAGAA
CCTGATTTTACTGCATTATGTCAGAAATTAAAGATACCAGATCATGTCAGAGAGAGAGCTTGGTTAACTT
GGGAGAAAGTTTCATCTGTGGATGGAGTATTGGGAGGTTATATTCAAAAGAAAAAGGAACTGTGGGGAAT
CTGTATCTTTATTGCAGCAGTTGACCTAGATGAGATGTCGTTCACTTTTACTGAGCTACAGAAAAACATA
GAAATCAGTGTCCATAAATTCTTTAACTTACTAAAAGAAATTGATACCAGTACCAAAGTTGATAATGCTA
TGTCAAGACTGTTGAAGAAGTATGATGTATTGTTTGCACTCTTCAGCAAATTGGAAAGGACATGTGAACT
TATATATTTGACACAACCCAGCAGTTCGATATCTACTGAAATAAATTCTGCATTGGTGCTAAAAGTTTCT
TGGATCACATTTTTATTAGCTAAAGGGGAAGTATTACAAATGGAAGATGATCTGGTGATTTCATTTCAGT
TAATGCTATGTGTCCTTGACTATTTTATTAAACTCTCACCTCCCATGTTGCTCAAAGAACCATATAAAAC
AGCTGTTATACCCATTAATGGTTCACCTCGAACACCCAGGCGAGGTCAGAACAGGAGTGCACGGATAGCA
AAACAACTAGAAAATGATACAAGAATTATTGAAGTTCTCTGTAAAGAACATGAATGTAATATAGATGAGG
TGAAAAATGTTTATTTCAAAAATTTTATACCTTTTATGAATTCTCTTGGACTTGTAACATCTAATGGACT
TCCAGAGGTTGAAAATCTTTCTAAACGATACGAAGAAATTTATCTTAAAAATAAAGATCTAGATGCAAGA
TTATTTTTGGATCATGATAAAACTCTTCAGACTGATTCTATAGACAGTTTTGAAACACAGAGAACACCAC
GAAAAAGTAACCTTGATGAAGAGGTGAATGTAATTCCTCCACACACTCCAGTTAGGACTGTTATGAACAC
TATCCAACAATTAATGATGATTTTAAATTCAGCAAGTGATCAACCTTCAGAAAATCTGATTTCCTATTTT
AACAACTGCACAGTGAATCCAAAAGAAAGTATACTGAAAAGAGTGAAGGATATAGGATACATCTTTAAAG
AGAAATTTGCTAAAGCTGTGGGACAGGGTTGTGTCGAAATTGGATCACAGCGATACAAACTTGGAGTTCG
CTTGTATTACCGAGTAATGGAATCCATGCTTAAATCAGAAGAAGAACGATTATCCATTCAAAATTTTAGC
AAACTTCTGAATGACAACATTTTTCATATGTCTTTATTGGCGTGCGCTCTTGAGGTTGTAATGGCCACAT
ATAGCAGAAGTACATCTCAGAATCTTGATTCTGGAACAGATTTGTCTTTCCCATGGATTCTGAATGTGCT
TAATTTAAAAGCCTTTGATTTTTACAAAGTGATCGAAAGTTTTATCAAAGCAGAAGGCAACTTGACAAGA
GAAATGATAAAACATTTAGAACGATGTGAACATCGAATCATGGAATCCCTTGCATGGCTCTCAGATTCAC
CTTTATTTGATCTTATTAAACAATCAAAGGACCGAGAAGGACCAACTGATCACCTTGAATCTGCTTGTCC
TCTTAATCTTCCTCTCCAGAATAATCACACTGCAGCAGATATGTATCTTTCTCCTGTAAGATCTCCAAAG
AAAAAAGGTTCAACTACGCGTGTAAATTCTACTGCAAATGCAGAGACACAAGCAACCTCAGCCTTCCAGA
CCCAGAAGCCATTGAAATCTACCTCTCTTTCACTGTTTTATAAAAAAGTGTATCGGCTAGCCTATCTCCG
GCTAAATACACTTTGTGAACGCCTTCTGTCTGAGCACCCAGAATTAGAACATATCATCTGGACCCTTTTC
CAGCACACCCTGCAGAATGAGTATGAACTCATGAGAGACAGGCATTTGGACCAAATTATGATGTGTTCCA
TGTATGGCATATGCAAAGTGAAGAATATAGACCTTAAATTCAAAATCATTGTAACAGCATACAAGGATCT
TCCTCATGCTGTTCAGGAGACATTCAAACGTGTTTTGATCAAAGAAGAGGAGTATGATTCTATTATAGTA
TTCTATAACTCGGTCTTCATGCAGAGACTGAAAACAAATATTTTGCAGTATGCTTCCACCAGGCCCCCTA
CCTTGTCACCAATACCTCACATTCCTCGAAGCCCTTACAAGTTTCCTAGTTCACCCTTACGGATTCCTGG
AGGGAACATCTATATTTCACCCCTGAAGAGTCCATATAAAATTTCAGAAGGTCTGCCAACACCAACAAAA
ATGACTCCAAGATCAAGAATCTTAGTATCAATTGGTGAATCATTCGGGACTTCTGAGAAGTTCCAGAAAA
TAAATCAGATGGTATGTAACAGCGACCGTGTGCTCAAAAGAAGTGCTGAAGGAAGCAACCCTCCTAAACC
ACTGAAAAAACTACGCTTTGATATTGAAGGATCAGATGAAGCAGATGGAAGTAAACATCTCCCAGGAGAG
TCCAAATTTCAGCAGAAACTGGCAGAAATGACTTCTACTCGAACACGAATGCAAAAGCAGAAAATGAATG
ATAGCATGGATACCTCAAACAAGGAAGAGAAATGAACCGGTGAATTCGATCCGGGGTTGGGGTTGCGCCT
TTTCCAAGGCAGCCCTGGGTTTGCGCAGGGACGCGGCTGCTCTGGGCGTGGTTCCGGGAAACGCAGCGGC
GCCGACCCTGGGTCTCGCACATTCTTCACGTCCGTTCGCAGCGTCACCCGGATCTTCGCCGCTACCCTTG
TGGGCCCCCCGGCGACGCTTCCTGCTCCGCCCCTAAGTCGGGAAGGTTCCTTGCGGTTCGCGGCGTGCCG
GACGTGACAAACGGAAGCCGCACGTCTCACTAGTACCCTCGCAGACGGACAGCGCCAGGGAGCAATGGCA
GCGCGCCGACCGCGATGGGCTGTGGCCAATAGCGGCTGCTCAGCAGGGCGCGCCGAGAGCAGCGGCCGGG
AAGGGGCGGTGCGGGAGGCGGGGTGTGGGGCGGTAGTGTGGGCCCTGTTCCTGCCCGCGCGGTGTTCCGC
ATTCTGCAAGCCTCCGGAGCGCACGTCGGCAGTCGGCTCCCTCGTTGACCGAATCACCGACCTCTCTCCC
CAGCAATTCACCATGACCGAGTACAAGCCCACGGTGCGCCTCGCCACCCGCGACGACGTCCCCAGGGCCG
TACGCACCCTCGCCGCCGCGTTCGCCGACTACCCCGCCACGCGCCACACCGTCGATCCGGACCGCCACAT
CGAGCGGGTCACCGAGCTGCAAGAACTCTTCCTCACGCGCGTCGGGCTCGACATCGGCAAGGTGTGGGTC
GCGGACGACGGCGCCGCGGTGGCGGTCTGGACCACGCCGGAGAGCGTCGAAGCGGGGGCGGTGTTCGCCG
AGATCGGCCCGCGCATGGCCGAGTTGAGCGGTTCCCGGCTGGCCGCGCAGCAACAGATGGAAGGCCTCCT
GGCGCCGCACCGGCCCAAGGAGCCCGCGTGGTTCCTGGCCACCGTCGGCGTCTCGCCCGACCACCAGGGC
AAGGGTCTGGGCAGCGCCGTCGTGCTCCCCGGAGTGGAGGCGGCCGAGCGCGCCGGGGTGCCCGCCTTCC
TGGAGACCTCCGCGCCCCGCAACCTCCCCTTCTACGAGCGGCTCGGCTTCACCGTCACCGCCGACGTCGA
GGTGCCCGAAGGACCGCGCACCTGGTGCATGACCCGCAAGCCCGGTGCCGAAGGTAGAGGTTCTCTCCTC
ACTTGTGGTGATGTTGAAGAAAACCCTGGTCCAATGTCTAGACTGGACAAGAGCAAAGTCATAAACGGAG
CTCTGGAATTACTCAATGGTGTCGGTATCGAAGGCCTGACGACAAGGAAACTCGCTCAAAAGCTGGGAGT
TGAGCAGCCTACCCTGTACTGGCACGTGAAGAACAAGCGGGCCCTGCTCGATGCCCTGCCAATCGAGATG
CTGGACAGGCATCATACCCACTTCTGCCCCCTGGAAGGCGAGTCATGGCAAGACTTTCTGCGGAACAACG
CCAAGTCATACCGCTGTGCTCTCCTCTCACATCGCGACGGGGCTAAAGTGCATCTCGGCACCCGCCCAAC
AGAGAAACAGTACGAAACCCTGGAAAATCAGCTCGCGTTCCTGTGTCAGCAAGGCTTCTCCCTGGAGAAC
GCACTGTACGCTCTGTCCGCCGTGGGCCACTTTACACTGGGCTGCGTATTGGAGGAACAGGAGCATCAAG
TAGCAAAAGAGGAAAGAGAGACACCTACCACCGATTCTATGCCCCCACTTCTGAGACAAGCAATTGAGCT
GTTCGACCGGCAGGGAGCCGAACCTGCCTTCCTTTTCGGCCTGGAACTAATCATATGTGGCCTGGAGAAA
CAGCTAAAGTGCGAAAGCGGCGGGCCGACCGACGCCCTTGACGATTTTGACTTAGACATGCTCCCAGCCG
ATGCCCTTGACGACTTTGACCTTGATATGCTGCCTGCTGACGCTCTTGACGATTTTGACCTTGACATGCT
CCCCGGGTAACTAAGTAAGGATCGATCCAAGATATCGTATTCTTAACTATGTTGCTCCTTTTACGCTATG
TGGATACGCTGCTTTAATGCCTTTGTATCATGCTATTGCTTCCCGTATGGCTTTCATTTTCTCCTCCTTG
TATAAATCCTGGTTGCTGTCTCTTTATGAGGAGTTGTGGCCCGTTGTCAGGCAACGTGGCGTGGTGTGCA
CTGTGTTTGCTGACGCAACCCCCACTGGTTGGGGCATTGCCACCACCTGTCAGCTCCTTTCCGGGACTTT
CGCTTTCCCCCTCCCTATTGCCACGGCGGAACTCATCGCCGCCTGCCTTGCCCGCTGCTGGACAGGGGCT
CGGCTGTTGGGCACTGACAATTCCGTGGTGTTGTCGGGGAAGCTGACGTCCTTTCCATGGCTGCTCGCCT
GTGTTGCCACCTGGATTCTGCGCGGGACGTCCTTCTGCTACGTCCCTTCGGCCCTCAATCCAGCGGACCT
TCCTTCCCGCGGCCTGCTGCCGGCTCTGCGGCCTCTTCCGCGTCTTCGCCTTCGCCCTCAGACGAGTCGG
ATCTCCCTTTGGGCCGCCTCCCCGCCTGTTTCGCCTCGGCGTCCGGACTAGAGGTACCTTTAAGACCAAT
GACTTACAAGGCAGCTGTAGATCTTAGCCACTTTTTAAAAGAAAAGGGGGGACTGGAAGGGCTAATTCAC
TCCCAACGAAGACAAGATCTGCTTTTTGCTTGTACTGGGTCTCTCTGGTTAGACCAGATCTGAGCCTGGG
AGCTCTCTGGCTAACTAGGGAACCCACTGCTTAAGCCTCAATAAAGCTTGCCTTGAGTGCTTCAAGTAGT
GTGTGCCCGTCTGTTGTGTGACTCTGGTAACTAGAGATCCCTCAGACCCTTTTAGTCAGTGTGGAAAATC
TCTAGCAGTAGTAGTTCATGTCATCTTATTATTCAGTATTTATAACTTGCAAAGAAATGAATATCAGAGA
GTGAGAGGAACTTGTTTATTGCAGCTTATAATGGTTACAAATAAAGCAATAGCATCACAAATTTCACAAA
TAAAGCATTTTTTTCACTGCATTCTAGTTGTGGTTTGTCCAAACTCATCAATGTATCTTATCATGTCTGG
CTCTAGCTATCCCGCCCCTAACTCCGCCCATCCCGCCCCTAACTCCGCCCAGTTCCGCCCATTCTCCGCC
CCATGGCTGACTAATTTTTTTTATTTATGCAGAGGCCGAGGCCGCCTCGGCCTCTGAGCTATTCCAGAAG
TAGTGAGGAGGCTTTTTTGGAGGCCTTTCAAATATGTATCCGCTCATGAGACAATAACCCTGATAAATGC
TTCAATAATATTGAAAAAGGAAGAGTATGAGTATTCAACATTTCCGTGTCGCCCTTATTCCCTTTTTTGC
GGCATTTTGCCTTCCTGTTTTTGCTCACCCAGAAACGCTGGTGAAAGTAAAAGATGCTGAAGATCAGTTG
GGTGCACGAGTGGGTTACATCGAACTGGATCTCAACAGCGGTAAGATCCTTGAGAGTTTTCGCCCCGAAG
AACGTTTTCCAATGATGAGCACTTTTAAAGTTCTGCTATGTGGCGCGGTATTATCCCGTATTGACGCCGG
GCAAGAGCAACTCGGTCGCCGCATACACTATTCTCAGAATGACTTGGTTGAGTACTCACCAGTCACAGAA
AAGCATCTTACGGATGGCATGACAGTAAGAGAATTATGCAGTGCTGCCATAACCATGAGTGATAACACTG
CGGCCAACTTACTTCTGACAACGATCGGAGGACCGAAGGAGCTAACCGCTTTTTTGCACAACATGGGGGA
TCATGTAACTCGCCTTGATCGTTGGGAACCGGAGCTGAATGAAGCCATACCAAACGACGAGCGTGACACC
ACGATGCCTGTAGCAATGGCAACAACGTTGCGCAAACTATTAACTGGCGAACTACTTACTCTAGCTTCCC
GGCAACAATTAATAGACTGGATGGAGGCGGATAAAGTTGCAGGACCACTTCTGCGCTCGGCCCTTCCGGC
TGGCTGGTTTATTGCTGATAAATCTGGAGCCGGTGAGCGTGGGTCTCGCGGTATCATTGCAGCACTGGGG
CCAGATGGTAAGCCCTCCCGTATCGTAGTTATCTACACGACGGGGAGTCAGGCAACTATGGATGAACGAA
ATAGACAGATCGCTGAGATAGGTGCCTCACTGATTAAGCATTGGTAACTGTCAGACCAAGTTTACTCATA
TATACTTTAGATTGATTTAAAACTTCATTTTTAATTTAAAAGGATCTAGGTGAAGATCCTTTTTGATAAT
CTCATGACCAAAATCCCTTAACGTGAGTTTTCGTTCCACTGAGCGTCAGACCCCGTAGAAAAGATCAAAG
GATCTTCTTGAGATCCTTTTTTTCTGCGCGTAATCTGCTGCTTGCAAACAAAAAAACCACCGCTACCAGC
GGTGGTTTGTTTGCCGGATCAAGAGCTACCAACTCTTTTTCCGAAGGTAACTGGCTTCAGCAGAGCGCAG
ATACCAAATACTGTTCTTCTAGTGTAGCCGTAGTTAGGCCACCACTTCAAGAACTCTGTAGCACCGCCTA
CATACCTCGCTCTGCTAATCCTGTTACCAGTGGCTGCTGCCAGTGGCGATAAGTCGTGTCTTACCGGGTT
GGACTCAAGACGATAGTTACCGGATAAGGCGCAGCGGTCGGGCTGAACGGGGGGTTCGTGCACACAGCCC
AGCTTGGAGCGAACGACCTACACCGAACTGAGATACCTACAGCGTGAGCTATGAGAAAGCGCCACGCTTC
CCGAAGGGAGAAAGGCGGACAGGTATCCGGTAAGCGGCAGGGTCGGAACAGGAGAGCGCACGAGGGAGCT
TCCAGGGGGAAACGCCTGGTATCTTTATAGTCCTGTCGGGTTTCGCCACCTCTGACTTGAGCGTCGATTT
TTGTGATGCTCGTCAGGGGGGCGGAGCCTATGGAAAAACGCCAGCAACGCGGCCTTTTTACGGTTCCTGG
CCTTTTGCTGGCCTTTTGCTCACATGTTCTTTCCTGCGTTATCCCCTGATTCTGTGGATAACCGTATTAC
CGCCTTTGAGTGAGCTGATACCGCTCGCCGCAGCCGAACGACCGAGCGCAGCGAGTCAGTGAGCGAGGAA
GCGGAAGAGCGCCCAATACGCAAACCGCCTCTCCCCGCGCGTTGGCCGATTCATTAATGCAGCTGGCACG
ACAGGTTTCCCGACTGGAAAGCGGGCAGTGAGCGCAACGCAATTAATGTGAGTTAGCTCACTCATTAGGC
ACCCCAGGCTTTACACTTTATGCTTCCGGCTCGTATGTTGTGTGGAATTGTGAGCGGATAACAATTTCAC
ACAGGAAACAGCTATGACCATGATTACGCCAAGCGCGCAATTAACCCTCACTAAAGGGAACAAAAGCTGG
AGCTGCAAGCTTAATGTAGTCTTATGCAATACTCTTGTAGTCTTGCAACATGGTAACGATGAGTTAGCAA
CATGCCTTACAAGGAGAGAAAAAGCACCGTGCATGCCGATTGGTGGAAGTAAGGTGGTACGATCGTGCCT
TATTAGGAAGGCAACAGACGGGTCTGACATGGATTGGACGAACCACTGAATTGCCGCATTGCAGAGATAT
TGTATTTAAGTGCCTAGCTCGATACATAAACGGGTCTCTCTGGTTAGACCAGATCTGAGCCTGGGAGCTC
TCTGGCTAACTAGGGAACCCACTGCTTAAGCCTCAATAAAGCTTGCCTTGAGTGCTTCAAGTAGTGTGTG
CCCGTCTGTTGTGTGACTCTGGTAACTAGAGATCCCTCAGACCCTTTTAGTCAGTGTGGAAAATCTCTAG
CAGTGGCGCCCGAACAGGGACTTGAAAGCGAAAGGGAAACCAGAGGAGCTCTCTCGACGCAGGACTCGGC
TTGCTGAAGCGCGCACGGCAAGAGGCGAGGGGCGGCGACTGGTGAGTACGCCAAAAATTTTGACTAGCGG
AGGCTAGAAGGAGAGAGATGGGTGCGAGAGCGTCAGTATTAAGCGGGGGAGAATTAGATCGCGATGGGAA
AAAATTCGGTTAAGGCCAGGGGGAAAGAAAAAATATAAATTAAAACATATAGTATGGGCAAGCAGGGAGC
TAGAACGATTCGCAGTTAATCCTGGCCTGTTAGAAACATCAGAAGGCTGTAGACAAATACTGGGACAGCT
ACAACCATCCCTTCAGACAGGATCAGAAGAACTTAGATCATTATATAATACAGTAGCAACCCTCTATTGT
GTGCATCAAAGGATAGAGATAAAAGACACCAAGGAAGCTTTAGACAAGATAGAGGAAGAGCAAAACAAAA
GTAAGACCACCGCACAGCAAGCGGCCGCTGATCTTCAGACCTGGAGGAGGAGATATGAGGGACAATTGGA
GAAGTGAATTATATAAATATAAAGTAGTAAAAATTGAACCATTAGGAGTAGCACCCACCAAGGCAAAGAG
AAGAGTGGTGCAGAGAGAAAAAAGAGCAGTGGGAATAGGAGCTTTGTTCCTTGGGTTCTTGGGAGCAGCA
GGAAGCACTATGGGCGCAGCGTCAATGACGCTGACGGTACAGGCCAGACAATTATTGTCTGGTATAGTGC
AGCAGCAGAACAATTTGCTGAGGGCTATTGAGGCGCAACAGCATCTGTTGCAACTCACAGTCTGGGGCAT
CAAGCAGCTCCAGGCAAGAATCCTGGCTGTGGAAAGATACCTAAAGGATCAACAGCTCCTGGGGATTTGG
GGTTGCTCTGGAAAACTCATTTGCACCACTGCTGTGCCTTGGAATGCTAGTTGGAGTAATAAATCTCTGG
AACAGATTTGGAATCACACGACCTGGATGGAGTGGGACAGAGAAATTAACAATTACACAAGCTTAATACA
CTCCTTAATTGAAGAATCGCAAAACCAGCAAGAAAAGAATGAACAAGAATTATTGGAATTAGATAAATGG
GCAAGTTTGTGGAATTGGTTTAACATAACAAATTGGCTGTGGTATATAAAATTATTCATAATGATAGTAG
GAGGCTTGGTAGGTTTAAGAATAGTTTTTGCTGTACTTTCTATAGTGAATAGAGTTAGGCAGGGATATTC
ACCATTATCGTTTCAGACCCACCTCCCAACCCCGAGGGGAC
Features (pLannotate 1.2.2; 27 found; start..end, strand, type, name):
     41..158     +  misc_feature   cPPT/CTS: central polypurine tract and central termination sequence of HIV-1
    212..526     +  promoter       tight TRE promoter: Tet-responsive promoter PTight, consisting of seven tet operator sequences followed by the minimal CMV promoter
    552..578     +  CDS            3xHA (fragment): three tandem HA epitope tags
    612..3392    +  CDS            RB1: RB_HUMAN - Experimental evidence at protein level: Swiss-Prot protein existence level 1. (Microbial infection) In case of viral infections, interactions with SV40 large T antigen, HPV E7 protein or adenovirus E1A protein induce the disassembly of RB1-E2F1 complex thereby disrupting RB1's activity. From Homo sapiens (Human).
   3413..3923    +  promoter       hPGK promoter: human phosphoglycerate kinase 1 promoter
   3933..4529    +  CDS            PuroR (fragment): puromycin N-acetyltransferase; pac from Streptomyces; confers resistance to puromycin
   4584..5281    +  CDS            rtTA3 (fragment): reverse tetracycline transactivator 3 activates expression from Tet-responsive promoters in the presence of doxycycline
   5211..5321    +  CDS            VP48: 3 tandem repeats of the minimal activation domain of herpes simplex virus VP16 (Cheng et al., 2013)
   5357..5905    +  misc_feature   WPRE (fragment): woodchuck hepatitis virus posttranscriptional regulatory element
   5931..6002    +  CDS            nef (fragment): NEF_HV1Z2 - Experimental evidence at protein level: Swiss-Prot protein existence level 1. Extracellular Nef protein targets CD4(+) T-lymphocytes for apoptosis by interacting with CXCR4 surface receptors. From Human immunodeficiency virus type 1 group M subtype D (isolate Z2/CDC-Z34) (HIV-1).
   6004..6237    +  LTR            3' LTR (ΔU3): self-inactivating 3' long terminal repeat (LTR) from HIV-1
   6309..6430    +  polyA_signal   SV40 poly(A) signal: SV40 polyadenylation signal
   6470..6605    +  rep_origin     SV40 ori: SV40 origin of replication
   6613..6676    +  promoter       AmpR promoter: bla
   6677..7537    +  CDS            AmpR: β-lactamase; bla; confers resistance to ampicillin, carbenicillin, and related antibiotics
   7708..8296    +  rep_origin     ori: high-copy-number ColE1/pMB1/pBR322/pUC origin of replication
   8479..8571    +  CDS            lacI (fragment): lac repressor; lacI; The lac repressor binds to the lac operator to inhibit transcription in E. coli. This inhibition can be relieved by adding lactose or isopropyl-β-D-thiogalactopyranoside (IPTG).
   8584..8605    +  protein_bind   CAP binding site: CAP binding activates transcription in the presence of cAMP. E. coli catabolite activator protein
   8620..8650    +  promoter       lac promoter: promoter for the E. coli lac operon
   8658..8674    +  protein_bind   lac operator: The lac repressor binds to the lac operator to inhibit transcription in E. coli. This inhibition can be relieved by adding lactose or isopropyl-β-D-thiogalactopyranoside (IPTG). lac repressor encoded by lacI
   8719..8737    +  promoter       T3 promoter: promoter for bacteriophage T3 RNA polymerase
   8765..8991    +  promoter       RSV promoter: Rous sarcoma virus enhancer/promoter
   8992..9172    +  LTR            5' LTR (truncated): truncated 5' long terminal repeat (LTR) from HIV-1
   9219..9344    +  misc_feature   HIV-1 Ψ: packaging signal of human immunodeficiency virus type 1
   9328..9691    +  CDS            HIV-1 gag (fragment): gag protein from human immunodeficiency virus 1; gag
   9837..10070   +  misc_feature   RRE: The Rev response element (RRE) of HIV-1 allows for Rev-dependent mRNA export from the nucleus to the cytoplasm.
  10447..10471   +  CDS            Rev (fragment): human immunodeficiency virus 1 (HIV-1) Rev protein; rev; enhances nuclear export of unspliced and incompletely spliced viral mRNAs
