[The description below was written by a language model from this plasmid's Addgene catalogue record and pLannotate feature annotations shown in this document.]
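Description:
pCW-HA-hRb-WT-puro is a doxycycline-inducible, all-in-one lentiviral transfer plasmid built on the pCW backbone for expressing HA-tagged wild-type human retinoblastoma protein (RB1) in mammalian cells. In bacteria it is maintained through a high-copy ColE1/pUC-type origin and selected with ampicillin via the β-lactamase gene. The viral portion has a third-generation, self-inactivating layout. An RSV promoter fused to a truncated HIV-1 5' LTR drives production of the genomic RNA in packaging cells. This is followed by the Ψ packaging signal with a partial gag fragment, the Rev response element for Rev-dependent nuclear export, the cPPT/CTS element, a WPRE to boost transcript levels, and a ΔU3 3' LTR that inactivates LTR promoter activity after integration. An SV40 poly(A) signal and SV40 origin lie downstream of the 3' LTR.

The payload consists of two expression units. A tight TRE promoter (seven tet operators upstream of a minimal CMV promoter) controls the RB1 coding sequence. The N-terminal tag is annotated only as a short fragment of 3xHA, consistent with the HA tag listed in the catalogue. Downstream, a constitutive human PGK promoter drives puromycin N-acetyltransferase followed closely by an rtTA3-type reverse tetracycline transactivator, whose VP16-derived activation domain is also annotated. The two appear to be expressed from one transcript, although the table annotates no linking element between them. Transduced cells can therefore be selected with puromycin and already carry the transactivator, so adding doxycycline switches on HA-Rb expression without a second vector. The record gives the purpose simply as expressing tagged human Rb, and the associated publication concerns Rb-E2F activity and commitment to proliferation.
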