Addgene plasmid #212672: pCW-HA-hRb-WT-puro
Purpose: Express tagged hRb
Depositing lab: Yumi Konagaya & Tobias Meyer. Depositing organization: Cornell University. Publication: An intermediate Rb-E2F activity state safeguards proliferation commitment. Konagaya Y, Rosenthal D, Ratnayeke N, Fan Y, Meyer T. Nature. 2024 Jul;631(8020):424-431. doi: 10.1038/s41586-024-07554-2. Epub 2024 Jun 26. PubMed 38926571.
Backbone
  Vector backbone: pCW
  Vector type: Lentiviral
  Selectable markers: Puromycin
Growth in bacteria
  Bacterial resistance: Ampicillin, 100 μg/mL
  Growth temperature: 30°C
  Growth strain: NEB Stable
  Copy number: High Copy
Gene/Insert
  Gene/Insert name: Rb
  Species: H. sapiens (human)
  Entrez Gene: RB1 (a.k.a. OSRC, PPP1R130, RB, p105-Rb, p110-RB1, pRb, pp110)
  Promoter: TRE
  Tag / fusion protein: HA (N terminal on insert)
  Cloning method: Gibson Cloning
Terms and licenses: Academic/Nonprofit Terms; Industry Terms: Not Available to Industry
How to cite: pCW-HA-hRb-WT-puro was a gift from Yumi Konagaya & Tobias Meyer (Addgene plasmid # 212672 ; http://n2t.net/addgene:212672 ; RRID:Addgene_212672)
